Addgene plasmid #121105: Fuw PBRM1 mBD1
Purpose: conditional expression
Depositing lab: Emily Dykhuizen. Depositing organization: Purdue University. Publication: Individual Bromodomains of Polybromo-1 Contribute to Chromatin Association and Tumor Suppression in Clear Cell Renal Carcinoma. Porter EG, Dykhuizen EC. J Biol Chem. 2017 Jan 4. pii: jbc.M116.746875. doi: 10.1074/jbc.M116.746875. PubMed 28053089.
Backbone
  Vector backbone: Fuw
  Vector type: Lentiviral
  Selectable markers: Puromycin
Growth in bacteria
  Bacterial resistance: Ampicillin, 100 μg/mL
  Growth temperature: 37°C
  Growth strain: NEB Stable
  Copy number: High Copy
Gene/Insert
  Gene/Insert name: PBRM1 (Y127A)
  Species: H. sapiens (human)
  Mutation: PBRM1 (Y127A)
  Entrez Gene: PBRM1 (a.k.a. BAF180, PB1, RCC, SMARCH1)
  Cloning method: Restriction Enzyme; 5′ cloning site Unknown (unknown if destroyed); 3′ cloning site Unknown (unknown if destroyed)
Terms and licenses: Academic/Nonprofit Terms; Industry Terms: Not Available to Industry
How to cite: Fuw PBRM1 mBD1 was a gift from Emily Dykhuizen (Addgene plasmid # 121105 ; http://n2t.net/addgene:121105 ; RRID:Addgene_121105)
