[The description below was written by a language model from this plasmid's Addgene catalogue record and pLannotate feature annotations shown in this document.]
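Description:
Fuw PBRM1 mBD1 is an HIV-1-based lentiviral transfer plasmid on the Fuw backbone, built for conditional (tetracycline-regulated) expression of a bromodomain-1 mutant of human PBRM1 (also called BAF180 or PB1), a subunit of the PBAF SWI/SNF chromatin remodeling complex. In bacteria it is maintained through a high-copy ColE1/pUC-type origin and ampicillin resistance. The backbone also carries an f1 origin and an SV40/EM7-driven bleomycin/Zeocin resistance cassette that lies outside the viral genome.

The viral portion begins with a CMV enhancer/promoter fused to a truncated 5' LTR, which drives genomic RNA production in packaging cells. It is followed by the Ψ packaging signal, a gag fragment, the RRE for Rev-dependent nuclear export, and the cPPT/CTS. The payload promoter consists of a tetracycline response element with seven tetO copies joined to a minimal CMV promoter, so transcription of the PBRM1 open reading frame depends on a tetracycline-controlled transactivator. The annotations show no such transactivator on this plasmid, so it would have to be supplied separately. The insert carries the Y127A substitution, and the name "mBD1" indicates this is meant to disable the first bromodomain. The automated annotation matched the roughly 4.9 kb coding sequence to the mouse Pbrm1 protein, whereas the catalogue lists the species as human; this may simply reflect the reference entry the tool chose for a conserved protein. Downstream, a PGK promoter drives puromycin N-acetyltransferase for selection of transduced mammalian cells, followed by WPRE to enhance transcript expression, the 3' LTR region and a bGH polyadenylation signal.

The associated study examined how individual PBRM1 bromodomains contribute to chromatin association and tumor suppression in clear cell renal carcinoma, which fits inducible re-expression of this mutant in stably transduced cells.
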