Features (pLannotate 1.2.2; 34 found; start..end, strand, type, name):
     13..283     +  protein_bind   tetracycline response element: contains seven copies of the tetracycline operator tetO tetracycline repressor TetR
    294..311     +  misc_feature   MCS (fragment): pUC18/19 multiple cloning site
    316..354     +  promoter       minimal CMV promoter: human cytomegalovirus (CMV) immediate early promoter
    483..5384    +  CDS            Pbrm1: PB1_MOUSE - Also known as Baf180, Pb1. Experimental evidence at protein level: Swiss-Prot protein existence level 1. Involved in transcriptional activation and repression of select genes by chromatin remodeling (alteration of DNA-nucleosome topology). Required for the stability of the SWI/SNF chromatin remodeling complex SWI/SNF-B (PBAF). Acts as a negative regulator of cell proliferation. From Mus musculus (Mouse).
   5407..5906    +  promoter       PGK promoter: mouse phosphoglycerate kinase 1 promoter
   5927..6526    +  CDS            PuroR: puromycin N-acetyltransferase; pac from Streptomyces alboniger; confers resistance to puromycin
   6527..6550    +  misc_feature   MCS (fragment): pBluescript multiple cloning site
   6550..7138    +  misc_feature   WPRE: woodchuck hepatitis virus posttranscriptional regulatory element
   7075..7656    +  CDS            nef (fragment): NEF_HV1H2 - Experimental evidence at protein level: Swiss-Prot protein existence level 1. Extracellular Nef protein targets CD4(+) T-lymphocytes for apoptosis by interacting with CXCR4 surface receptors. From Human immunodeficiency virus type 1 group M subtype B (isolate HXB2) (HIV-1).
   7663..7843    +  LTR            5' LTR (truncated): truncated 5' long terminal repeat (LTR) from HIV-1
   7875..8099    +  polyA_signal   bGH poly(A) signal: bovine growth hormone polyadenylation signal
   8103..8124    +  promoter       SV40 promoter (fragment): SV40 enhancer and early promoter
   8145..8573    +  rep_origin     f1 ori (sequence partly withheld): f1 bacteriophage origin of replication; arrow indicates direction of (+) strand synthesis
   8587..8916    +  promoter       SV40 promoter: SV40 enhancer and early promoter
   8964..9011    +  promoter       EM7 promoter: synthetic bacterial promoter&nbsp
   9030..9404    +  CDS            BleoR: antibiotic-binding protein; Sh ble from Streptoalloteichus hindustanus; confers resistance to bleomycin, phleomycin, and Zeocin™
   9414..9539    +  CDS            ble (fragment): BLE_KLEPN - Experimental evidence at protein level: Swiss-Prot protein existence level 1. Binding protein with a strong affinity to the bleomycin family of antibiotics. Binds to CL990; an antimitotic-antibiotic compound. From Klebsiella pneumoniae.
   9534..9655    +  polyA_signal   SV40 poly(A) signal: SV40 polyadenylation signal
   9726..9748    -  protein_bind   lac operator (fragment): The lac repressor binds to the lac operator to inhibit transcription in E. coli. This inhibition can be relieved by adding lactose or isopropyl-β-D-thiogalactopyranoside (IPTG). lac repressor encoded by lacI
   9752..9782    -  promoter       lac promoter: promoter for the E. coli lac operon
   9797..9818    -  protein_bind   CAP binding site: CAP binding activates transcription in the presence of cAMP. E. coli catabolite activator protein
   9831..9923    -  CDS            lacI (fragment): lac repressor; lacI; The lac repressor binds to the lac operator to inhibit transcription in E. coli. This inhibition can be relieved by adding lactose or isopropyl-β-D-thiogalactopyranoside (IPTG).
  10106..10694   -  rep_origin     ori: high-copy-number ColE1/pMB1/pBR322/pUC origin of replication
  10865..11725   -  CDS            AmpR: β-lactamase; bla; confers resistance to ampicillin, carbenicillin, and related antibiotics
  11726..11830   -  promoter       AmpR promoter: bla
  11889..11941   -  misc_feature   bom (fragment): basis of mobility region from pBR322
  12096..12475   +  enhancer       CMV enhancer: human cytomegalovirus immediate early enhancer
  12476..12675   +  promoter       CMV promoter: human cytomegalovirus (CMV) immediate early promoter
  12693..12873   +  LTR            5' LTR (truncated): truncated 5' long terminal repeat (LTR) from HIV-1
  12920..13045   +  misc_feature   HIV-1 Ψ: packaging signal of human immunodeficiency virus type 1
  13029..13392   +  CDS            HIV-1 gag (fragment): gag protein from human immunodeficiency virus 1; gag
  13538..13771   +  misc_feature   RRE: The Rev response element (RRE) of HIV-1 allows for Rev-dependent mRNA export from the nucleus to the cytoplasm.
  14148..14248   +  CDS            Rev (fragment): human immunodeficiency virus 1 (HIV-1) Rev protein; rev; enhances nuclear export of unspliced and incompletely spliced viral mRNAs
  14298..14415   +  misc_feature   cPPT/CTS: central polypurine tract and central termination sequence of HIV-1
>Addgene plasmid #121105 | Fuw PBRM1 mBD1 | addgene full sequence | sequence record 234132 | Addgene NGS Result
CGAGTTTACCACTCCCTATCAGTGATAGAGAAAAGTGAAAGTCGAGTTTACCACTCCCTATCAGTGATAG
AGAAAAGTGAAAGTCGAGTTTACCACTCCCTATCAGTGATAGAGAAAAGTGAAAGTCGAGTTTACCACTC
CCTATCAGTGATAGAGAAAAGTGAAAGTCGAGTTTACCACTCCCTATCAGTGATAGAGAAAAGTGAAAGT
CGAGTTTACCACTCCCTATCAGTGATAGAGAAAAGTGAAAGTCGAGTTTACCACTCCCTATCAGTGATAG
AGAAAAGTGAAAGTCGAGCTCGGTACCCGGGTCGAGGTAGGCGTGTACGGTGGGAGGCCTATATAAGCAG
AGCTCGTTTAGTGAACCGTCAGATCGCCTGGAGACGCCATCCACGCTGTTTTGACCTCCATAGAAGACAC
CGGGACCGATCCAGCCTCCGCGGCCCCGAATTGCTAGCCGATGGATTCGTGAATTCGCCACCATGGGTTC
CAAGAGAAGAAGAGCTACCTCCCCTTCCAGCAGTGTCAGCGGGGACTTTGATGATGGGCACCATTCTGTG
TCAACACCAGGCCCAAGCAGGAAAAGGAGGAGACTTTCCAATCTTCCAACTGTAGATCCTATTGCCGTGT
GCCATGAACTCTATAATACCATCCGAGACTATAAGGATGAACAGGGCAGACTTCTCTGTGAGCTCTTCAT
TAGGGCACCAAAGCGAAGAAATCAACCAGACTATTATGAAGTGGTTTCTCAGCCCATTGACTTGATGAAA
ATCCAACAGAAACTAAAAATGGAAGAGTATGATGATGTTAATTTGCTGACTGCTGACTTCCAGCTTCTTT
TTAACAATGCAAAGTCCTATGCCAAGCCAGATTCTCCTGAATATAAAGCCGCTTGCAAACTCTGGGATTT
GTACCTTCGAACAAGAAATGAGTTTGTTCAGAAAGGAGAAGCAGATGACGAAGATGATGATGAAGATGGG
CAAGACAATCAGGGCACAGTGACTGAAGGATCTTCTCCAGCTTACTTGAAGGAGATCCTGGAGCAGCTTC
TTGAAGCCATAGTTGTAGCTACAAATCCATCAGGACGTCTCATTAGCGAACTTTTTCAGAAACTGCCTTC
TAAAGTGCAATATCCAGATTATTATGCAATAATTAAGGAGCCTATAGATCTCAAGACCATTGCCCAGAGG
ATACAGAATGGAAGCTACAAAAGTATTCATGCAATGGCCAAAGATATAGATCTCCTCGCAAAAAATGCCA
AAACTTATAATGAGCCTGGCTCTCAAGTATTCAAGGATGCAAATTCAATTAAAAAAATATTTTATATGAA
AAAGGCTGAAATTGAACATCATGAAATGGCTAAGTCAAGTCTTCGAATGAGGACTCCATCCAACTTGGCT
GCAGCCAGACTGACAGGTCCTTCACACAGTAAAGGCAGCCTTGGTGAAGAGAGAAATCCCACTAGCAAGT
ATTACCGTAATAAAAGAGCAGTACAAGGAGGTCGTTTATCAGCAATTACAATGGCACTTCAATATGGCTC
AGAAAGTGAAGAAGATGCTGCTTTAGCTGCTGCACGCTATGAAGAGGGAGAGTCAGAAGCAGAAAGCATC
ACTTCCTTTATGGATGTTTCAAATCCTTTTTATCAGCTTTATGACACAGTTAGGAGTTGTCGGAATAACC
AAGGGCAGCTAATAGCTGAACCTTTTTACCATTTGCCTTCAAAGAAAAAATACCCTGATTATTACCAGCA
AATTAAAATGCCCATATCACTACAACAGATCCGAACAAAACTGAAGAATCAAGAATATGAAACTTTAGAT
CATTTGGAGTGTGATCTGAATTTAATGTTTGAAAATGCCAAACGCTATAATGTGCCCAATTCAGCCATCT
ACAAGCGAGTTCTAAAATTGCAGCAAGTTATGCAGGCAAAGAAGAAAGAGCTTGCCAGGAGAGACGATAT
CGAGGACGGAGACAGCATGATCTCTTCAGCCACCTCTGATACTGGTAGTGCCAAAAGAAAAAGTAAAAAG
AACATAAGAAAGCAGCGAATGAAAATCTTATTCAATGTTGTTCTTGAAGCTCGAGAGCCAGGTTCAGGCA
GAAGACTTTGTGACCTATTTATGGTTAAACCATCCAAAAAGGACTATCCTGATTATTATAAAATCATCTT
GGAGCCAATGGACTTGAAAATAATTGAGCATAACATCCGCAATGACAAATATGCTGGTGAAGAGGGAATG
ATAGAAGACATGAAGCTGATGTTCCGGAATGCCAGGCACTATAATGAGGAGGGCTCCCAGGTTTATAATG
ATGCACATATCCTGGAGAAGTTACTCAAGGAGAAAAGGAAAGAGCTGGGCCCACTGCCTGATGATGATGA
CATGGCTTCTCCCAAACTCAAGCTGAGTAGGAAGAGTGGCATTTCTCCTAAAAAATCAAAATACATGACT
CCAATGCAGCAGAAACTAAATGAGGTCTATGAAGCTGTAAAGAACTATACTGATAAGAGGGGTCGCCGCC
TCAGTGCCATATTTCTGAGGCTTCCCTCTAGATCTGAGTTGCCTGACTACTATCTGACTATTAAAAAGCC
CATGGACATGGAAAAAATTCGAAGTCACATGATGGCCAACAAGTACCAAGATATTGACTCTATGGTTGAG
GACTTTGTCATGATGTTTAATAATGCCTGTACGTACAATGAGCCGGAGTCTTTGATCTACAAAGATGCTC
TTGTTCTACACAAAGTCCTGCTTGAAACACGCAGAGACCTGGAGGGAGATGAGGACTCTCATGTCCCAAA
TGTGACTTTGCTGATTCAAGAGCTTATCCACAATCTTTTTGTGTCAGTCATGAGTCATCAGGATGATGAG
GGAAGATGCTACAGCGATTCTTTAGCAGAAATTCCTGCTGTGGATCCCAACTTTCCTAACAAACCACCCC
TTACATTTGACATAATTAGGAAGAATGTTGAAAATAATCGCTACCGTCGGCTTGATTTATTTCAAGAGCA
TATGTTTGAAGTATTGGAACGAGCAAGAAGGATGAATCGGACAGATTCAGAAATATATGAAGATGCAGTA
GAACTTCAGCAGTTTTTTATTAAAATTCGTGATGAACTCTGCAAAAATGGAGAGATTCTTCTTTCACCGG
CACTCAGCTATACCACAAAACATTTGCATAATGATGTGGAGAAAGAGAGAAAGGAAAAATTGCCAAAAGA
AATAGAGGAAGATAAACTAAAACGAGAAGAAGAAAAAAGAGAAGCTGAAAAGAGTGAAGATTCCTCTGGT
GCTGCAGGCCTCTCAGGCTTACATCGCACATACAGCCAGGACTGTAGCTTTAAAAACAGCATGTACCATG
TTGGAGATTACGTCTATGTGGAACCTGCAGAGGCCAACCTACAACCACATATCGTCTGTATTGAAAGACT
GTGGGAGGATTCAGCTGGTGAAAAATGGTTGTATGGCTGTTGGTTTTACCGACCAAATGAAACATTCCAC
CTGGCTACACGAAAATTTCTAGAAAAAGAAGTTTTTAAGAGTGACTATTACAACAAAGTTCCAGTTAGTA
AAATTCTAGGCAAGTGTGTGGTCATGTTTGTCAAGGAATACTTTAAGTTATGCCCAGAAAACTTCCGAGA
TGAGGATGTTTTTGTCTGTGAATCACGGTATTCTGCCAAAACCAAATCTTTTAAGAAAATTAAACTGTGG
ACCATGCCCATCAGCTCAGTCAGGTTTGTCCCTCGGGATGTGCCTCTGCCTGTGGTTCGCGTGGCCTCTG
TATTTGCAAATGCAGATAAAGGTGATGATGAGAAGAATACAGACAACTCAGAGGACAGTCGAGCTGAAGA
CAATTTTAACTTGGAAAAGGAAAAAGAAGATGTCCCTGTGGAAATGTCCAATGGTGAACCAGGTTGCCAC
TACTTTGAGCAGCTCCATTACAATGACATGTGGCTGAAGGTTGGCGACTGTGTCTTCATCAAGTCCCATG
GCCTGGTGCGTCCTCGTGTGGGCAGAATTGAAAAAGTATGGGTTCGAGATGGAGCTGCATATTTTTATGG
CCCCATCTTCATTCACCCTGAAGAAACAGAGCATGAGCCCACAAAAATGTTCTACAAAAAAGAAGTATTT
CTGAGTAATCTGGAAGAAACCTGCCCCATGACATGTATTCTCGGAAAGTGTGCTGTGTTGTCATTCAAGG
ACTTCCTCTCCTGCAGGCCAACTGAAATACCAGAAAATGACATTCTGCTTTGTGAGAGCCGCTACAATGA
GAGCGACAAGCAGATGAAGAAATTCAAAGGATTGAAGAGGTTTTCACTCTCTGCTAAAGTGGTAGATGAT
GAAATTTACTACTTCAGAAAACCAATTGTTCCTCAGAAGGAGCCATCACCTTTGCTGGAAAAGAAGATCC
AGTTGCTAGAAGCTAAATTTGCCGAGTTAGAAGGTGGAGATGATGATATTGAAGAGATGGGAGAAGAAGA
TAGTGAGGTCATTGAACCTCCTTCTCTACCTCAGCTTCAGACCCCCCTGGCCAGTGAGCTGGACCTCATG
CCCTACACACCCCCACAGTCTACCCCAAAGTCTGCCAAAGGCAGTGCAAAGAAGGAAGGCTCCAAACGGA
AAATCAACATGAGTGGCTACATCCTGTTCAGCAGTGAGATGAGGGCTGTGATTAAGGCCCAACACCCAGA
CTACTCTTTCGGGGAGCTCAGCCGCCTGGTGGGGACAGAATGGAGAAATCTTGAGACAGCCAAGAAAGCA
GAATATGAAGGCATGATGGGTGGCTATCCGCCAGGCCTTCCACCTTTGCAGGGCCCAGTTGATGGCCTTG
TTAGCATGGGCAGCATGCAGCCACTTCACCCTGGGGGGCCTCCACCCCACCATCTTCCGCCAGGTGTGCC
TGGCCTCCCGGGCATCCCACCACCGGGTGTGATGAACCAAGGAGTGGCCCCTATGGTAGGGACTCCAGCA
CCGGGTGGAAGTCCATATGGACAACAGGTGGGAGTTTTGGGGCCTCCAGGGCAGCAGGCACCACCTCCAT
ATCCCGGCCCACATCCAGCTGGACCCCCTGTCATACAGCAGCCAACAACACCCATGTTTGTAGCTCCCCC
ACCAAAGACCCAGCGGCTTCTTCACTCAGAGGCCTACCTGAAATACATTGAAGGACTCAGTGCGGAGTCC
AACAGCATTAGCAAGTGGGATCAGACACTGGCAGCTCGAAGACGCGACGTCCATTTGTCGAAAGAACAGG
AGAGCCGCCTACCCTCTCACTGGCTGAAAAGCAAAGGGGCCCACACCACCATGGCAGATGCCCTCTGGCG
CCTTCGAGATTTGATGCTCCGGGACACCCTCAACATTCGCCAAGCATACAACCTAGAAAATGTTTAAGAA
TTCCATACCGGTTACCGGGTAGGGGAGGCGCTTTTCCCAAGGCAGTCTGGAGCATGCGCTTTAGCAGCCC
CGCTGGGCACTTGGCGCTACACAAGTGGCCTCTGGCCTCGCACACATTCCACATCCACCGGTAGGCGCCA
ACCGGCTCCGTTCTTTGGTGGCCCCTTCGCGCCACCTTCTACTCCTCCCCTAGTCAGGAAGTTCCCCCCC
GCCCCGCAGCTCGCGTCGTGCAGGACGTGACAAATGGAAGTAGCACGTCTCACTAGTCTCGTGCAGATGG
ACAGCACCGCTGAGCAATGGAAGCGGGTAGGCCTTTGGGGCAGCGGCCAATAGCAGCTTTGCTCCTTCGC
TTTCTGGGCTCAGAGGCTGGGAAGGGGTGGGTCCGGGGGCGGGCTCAGGGGCGGGCTCAGGGGCGGGGCG
GGCGCCCGAAGGTCCTCCGGAGGCCCGGCATTCTGCACGCTTCAAAAGCGCACGTCTGCCGCGCTGTTCT
CCTCTTCCTCATCTCCGGGCCTTTCGACCTGCAGCCCAAGCTTACCATGACCGAGTACAAGCCCACGGTG
CGCCTCGCCACCCGCGACGACGTCCCCAGGGCCGTACGCACCCTCGCCGCCGCGTTCGCCGACTACCCCG
CCACGCGCCACACCGTCGATCCGGACCGCCACATCGAGCGGGTCACCGAGCTGCAAGAACTCTTCCTCAC
GCGCGTCGGGCTCGACATCGGCAAGGTGTGGGTCGCGGACGACGGCGCCGCGGTGGCGGTCTGGACCACG
CCGGAGAGCGTCGAAGCGGGGGCGGTGTTCGCCGAGATCGGCCCGCGCATGGCCGAGTTGAGCGGTTCCC
GGCTGGCCGCGCAGCAACAGATGGAAGGCCTCCTGGCGCCGCACCGGCCCAAGGAGCCCGCGTGGTTCCT
GGCCACCGTCGGCGTCTCGCCCGACCACCAGGGCAAGGGTCTGGGCAGCGCCGTCGTGCTCCCCGGAGTG
GAGGCGGCCGAGCGCGCCGGGGTGCCCGCCTTCCTGGAGACCTCCGCGCCCCGCAACCTCCCCTTCTACG
AGCGGCTCGGCTTCACCGTCACCGCCGACGTCGAGGTGCCCGAAGGACCGCGCACCTGGTGCATGACCCG
CAAGCCCGGTGCCTGAAATTCGATATCAAGCTTATCGATAATCAACCTCTGGATTACAAAATTTGTGAAA
GATTGACTGGTATTCTTAACTATGTTGCTCCTTTTACGCTATGTGGATACGCTGCTTTAATGCCTTTGTA
TCATGCTATTGCTTCCCGTATGGCTTTCATTTTCTCCTCCTTGTATAAATCCTGGTTGCTGTCTCTTTAT
GAGGAGTTGTGGCCCGTTGTCAGGCAACGTGGCGTGGTGTGCACTGTGTTTGCTGACGCAACCCCCACTG
GTTGGGGCATTGCCACCACCTGTCAGCTCCTTTCCGGGACTTTCGCTTTCCCCCTCCCTATTGCCACGGC
GGAACTCATCGCCGCCTGCCTTGCCCGCTGCTGGACAGGGGCTCGGCTGTTGGGCACTGACAATTCCGTG
GTGTTGTCGGGGAAATCATCGTCCTTTCCTTGGCTGCTCGCCTGTGTTGCCACCTGGATTCTGCGCGGGA
CGTCCTTCTGCTACGTCCCTTCGGCCCTCAATCCAGCGGACCTTCCTTCCCGCGGCCTGCTGCCGGCTCT
GCGGCCTCTTCCGCGTCTTCGCCTTCGCCCTCAGACGAGTCGGATCTCCCTTTGGGCCGCCTCCCCGCAT
CGATACCGTCGACCTCGAGACCTAGAAAAACATGGAGCAATCACAAGTAGCAATACAGCAGCTACCAATG
CTGATTGTGCCTGGCTAGAAGCACAAGAGGAGGAGGAGGTGGGTTTTCCAGTCACACCTCAGGTACCTTT
AAGACCAATGACTTACAAGGCAGCTGTAGATCTTAGCCACTTTTTAAAAGAAAAGGGGGGACTGGAAGGG
CTAATTCACTCCCAACGAAGACAAGATATCCTTGATCTGTGGATCTACCACACACAAGGCTACTTCCCTG
ATTGGCAGAACTACACACCAGGGCCAGGGATCAGATATCCACTGACCTTTGGATGGTGCTACAAGCTAGT
ACCAGTTGAGCAAGAGAAGGTAGAAGAAGCCAATGAAGGAGAGAACACCCGCTTGTTACACCCTGTGAGC
CTGCATGGGATGGATGACCCGGAGAGAGAAGTATTAGAGTGGAGGTTTGACAGCCGCCTAGCATTTCATC
ACATGGCCCGAGAGCTGCATCCGGACTGTACTGGGTCTCTCTGGTTAGACCAGATCTGAGCCTGGGAGCT
CTCTGGCTAACTAGGGAACCCACTGCTTAAGCCTCAATAAAGCTTGCCTTGAGTGCTTCAAGTAGTGTGT
GCCCGTCTGTTGTGTGACTCTGGTAACTAGAGATCCCTCAGACCCTTTTAGTCAGTGTGGAAAATCTCTA
GCAGGGCCCGTTTAAACCCGCTGATCAGCCTCGACTGTGCCTTCTAGTTGCCAGCCATCTGTTGTTTGCC
CCTCCCCCGTGCCTTCCTTGACCCTGGAAGGTGCCACTCCCACTGTCCTTTCCTAATAAAATGAGGAAAT
TGCATCGCATTGTCTGAGTAGGTGTCATTCTATTCTGGGGGGTGGGGTGGGGCAGGACAGCAAGGGGGAG
GATTGGGAAGACAATAGCAGGCATGCTGGGGATGCGGTGGGCTCTATGGCTTCTGAGGCGGAAAGAACCA
GCTGGGGCTCTAGGGGGTATCCCC
[124 nt withheld, positions 8145-8268]
C
[91 nt withheld, positions 8270-8360]
A
[49 nt withheld, positions 8362-8410]
CCTTTGACGTTGGAGTCCACGTTCTTT
[37 nt withheld, positions 8438-8474]
ACCCTATCTCGGTCTATTCTTTTGATTTATAAGGGATTTTGCCGATTTCGGCCTATTGGTTAAAAAATGA
GCTGATTTAACAAAAATTTAACGCGAATTAATTCTGTGGAATGTGTGTCAGTTAGGGTGTGGAAAGTCCC
CAGGCTCCCCAGCAGGCAGAAGTATGCAAAGCATGCATCTCAATTAGTCAGCAACCAGGTGTGGAAAGTC
CCCAGGCTCCCCAGCAGGCAGAAGTATGCAAAGCATGCATCTCAATTAGTCAGCAACCATAGTCCCGCCC
CTAACTCCGCCCATCCCGCCCCTAACTCCGCCCAGTTCCGCCCATTCTCCGCCCCATGGCTGACTAATTT
TTTTTATTTATGCAGAGGCCGAGGCCGCCTCTGCCTCTGAGCTATTCCAGAAGTAGTGAGGAGGCTTTTT
TGGAGGCCTAGGCTTTTGCAAAAAGCTCCCGGGAGCTTGTATATCCATTTTCGGATCTGATCAGCACGTG
TTGACAATTAATCATCGGCATAGTATATCGGCATAGTATAATACGACAAGGTGAGGAACTAAACCATGGC
CAAGTTGACCAGTGCCGTTCCGGTGCTCACCGCGCGCGACGTCGCCGGAGCGGTCGAGTTCTGGACCGAC
CGGCTCGGGTTCTCCCGGGACTTCGTGGAGGACGACTTCGCCGGTGTGGTCCGGGACGACGTGACCCTGT
TCATCAGCGCGGTCCAGGACCAGGTGGTGCCGGACAACACCCTGGCCTGGGTGTGGGTGCGCGGCCTGGA
CGAGCTGTACGCCGAGTGGTCGGAGGTCGTGTCCACGAACTTCCGGGACGCCTCCGGGCCGGCCATGACC
GAGATCGGCGAGCAGCCGTGGGGGCGGGAGTTCGCCCTGCGCGACCCGGCCGGCAACTGCGTGCACTTCG
TGGCCGAGGAGCAGGACTGACACGTGCTACGAGATTTCGATTCCACCGCCGCCTTCTATGAAAGGTTGGG
CTTCGGAATCGTTTTCCGGGACGCCGGCTGGATGATCCTCCAGCGCGGGGATCTCATGCTGGAGTTCTTC
GCCCACCCCAACTTGTTTATTGCAGCTTATAATGGTTACAAATAAAGCAATAGCATCACAAATTTCACAA
ATAAAGCATTTTTTTCACTGCATTCTAGTTGTGGTTTGTCCAAACTCATCAATGTATCTTATCATGTCTG
TATACCGTCGACCTCTAGCTAGAGCTTGGCGTAATCATGGTCATAGCTGTTTCCTGTGTGAAATTGTTAT
CCGCTCACAATTCCACACAACATACGAGCCGGAAGCATAAAGTGTAAAGCCTGGGGTGCCTAATGAGTGA
GCTAACTCACATTAATTGCGTTGCGCTCACTGCCCGCTTTCCAGTCGGGAAACCTGTCGTGCCAGCTGCA
TTAATGAATCGGCCAACGCGCGGGGAGAGGCGGTTTGCGTATTGGGCGCTCTTCCGCTTCCTCGCTCACT
GACTCGCTGCGCTCGGTCGTTCGGCTGCGGCGAGCGGTATCAGCTCACTCAAAGGCGGTAATACGGTTAT
CCACAGAATCAGGGGATAACGCAGGAAAGAACATGTGAGCAAAAGGCCAGCAAAAGGCCAGGAACCGTAA
AAAGGCCGCGTTGCTGGCGTTTTTCCATAGGCTCCGCCCCCCTGACGAGCATCACAAAAATCGACGCTCA
AGTCAGAGGTGGCGAAACCCGACAGGACTATAAAGATACCAGGCGTTTCCCCCTGGAAGCTCCCTCGTGC
GCTCTCCTGTTCCGACCCTGCCGCTTACCGGATACCTGTCCGCCTTTCTCCCTTCGGGAAGCGTGGCGCT
TTCTCATAGCTCACGCTGTAGGTATCTCAGTTCGGTGTAGGTCGTTCGCTCCAAGCTGGGCTGTGTGCAC
GAACCCCCCGTTCAGCCCGACCGCTGCGCCTTATCCGGTAACTATCGTCTTGAGTCCAACCCGGTAAGAC
ACGACTTATCGCCACTGGCAGCAGCCACTGGTAACAGGATTAGCAGAGCGAGGTATGTAGGCGGTGCTAC
AGAGTTCTTGAAGTGGTGGCCTAACTACGGCTACACTAGAAGAACAGTATTTGGTATCTGCGCTCTGCTG
AAGCCAGTTACCTTCGGAAAAAGAGTTGGTAGCTCTTGATCCGGCAAACAAACCACCGCTGGTAGCGGTG
GTTTTTTTGTTTGCAAGCAGCAGATTACGCGCAGAAAAAAAGGATCTCAAGAAGATCCTTTGATCTTTTC
TACGGGGTCTGACGCTCAGTGGAACGAAAACTCACGTTAAGGGATTTTGGTCATGAGATTATCAAAAAGG
ATCTTCACCTAGATCCTTTTAAATTAAAAATGAAGTTTTAAATCAATCTAAAGTATATATGAGTAAACTT
GGTCTGACAGTTACCAATGCTTAATCAGTGAGGCACCTATCTCAGCGATCTGTCTATTTCGTTCATCCAT
AGTTGCCTGACTCCCCGTCGTGTAGATAACTACGATACGGGAGGGCTTACCATCTGGCCCCAGTGCTGCA
ATGATACCGCGAGACCCACGCTCACCGGCTCCAGATTTATCAGCAATAAACCAGCCAGCCGGAAGGGCCG
AGCGCAGAAGTGGTCCTGCAACTTTATCCGCCTCCATCCAGTCTATTAATTGTTGCCGGGAAGCTAGAGT
AAGTAGTTCGCCAGTTAATAGTTTGCGCAACGTTGTTGCCATTGCTACAGGCATCGTGGTGTCACGCTCG
TCGTTTGGTATGGCTTCATTCAGCTCCGGTTCCCAACGATCAAGGCGAGTTACATGATCCCCCATGTTGT
GCAAAAAAGCGGTTAGCTCCTTCGGTCCTCCGATCGTTGTCAGAAGTAAGTTGGCCGCAGTGTTATCACT
CATGGTTATGGCAGCACTGCATAATTCTCTTACTGTCATGCCATCCGTAAGATGCTTTTCTGTGACTGGT
GAGTACTCAACCAAGTCATTCTGAGAATAGTGTATGCGGCGACCGAGTTGCTCTTGCCCGGCGTCAATAC
GGGATAATACCGCGCCACATAGCAGAACTTTAAAAGTGCTCATCATTGGAAAACGTTCTTCGGGGCGAAA
ACTCTCAAGGATCTTACCGCTGTTGAGATCCAGTTCGATGTAACCCACTCGTGCACCCAACTGATCTTCA
GCATCTTTTACTTTCACCAGCGTTTCTGGGTGAGCAAAAACAGGAAGGCAAAATGCCGCAAAAAAGGGAA
TAAGGGCGACACGGAAATGTTGAATACTCATACTCTTCCTTTTTCAATATTATTGAAGCATTTATCAGGG
TTATTGTCTCATGAGCGGATACATATTTGAATGTATTTAGAAAAATAAACAAATAGGGGTTCCGCGCACA
TTTCCCCGAAAAGTGCCACCTGACGTCGACGGATCGGGAGATCTCCCGATCCCCTATGGTGCACTCTCAG
TACAATCTGCTCTGATGCCGCATAGTTAAGCCAGTATCTGCTCCCTGCTTGTGTGTTGGAGGTCGCTGAG
TAGTGCGCGAGCAAAATTTAAGCTACAACAAGGCAAGGCTTGACCGACAATTGCATGAAGAATCTGCTTA
GGGTTAGGCGTTTTGCGCTGCTTCGCGATGTACGGGCCAGATATACGCGTTGACATTGATTATTGACTAG
TTATTAATAGTAATCAATTACGGGGTCATTAGTTCATAGCCCATATATGGAGTTCCGCGTTACATAACTT
ACGGTAAATGGCCCGCCTGGCTGACCGCCCAACGACCCCCGCCCATTGACGTCAATAATGACGTATGTTC
CCATAGTAACGCCAATAGGGACTTTCCATTGACGTCAATGGGTGGAGTATTTACGGTAAACTGCCCACTT
GGCAGTACATCAAGTGTATCATATGCCAAGTACGCCCCCTATTGACGTCAATGACGGTAAATGGCCCGCC
TGGCATTATGCCCAGTACATGACCTTATGGGACTTTCCTACTTGGCAGTACATCTACGTATTAGTCATCG
CTATTACCATGGTGATGCGGTTTTGGCAGTACATCAATGGGCGTGGATAGCGGTTTGACTCACGGGGATT
TCCAAGTCTCCACCCCATTGACGTCAATGGGAGTTTGTTTTGGCACCAAAATCAACGGGACTTTCCAAAA
TGTCGTAACAACTCCGCCCCATTGACGCAAATGGGCGGTAGGCGTGTACGGTGGGAGGTCTATATAAGCA
GCGCGTTTTGCCTGTACTGGGTCTCTCTGGTTAGACCAGATCTGAGCCTGGGAGCTCTCTGGCTAACTAG
GGAACCCACTGCTTAAGCCTCAATAAAGCTTGCCTTGAGTGCTTCAAGTAGTGTGTGCCCGTCTGTTGTG
TGACTCTGGTAACTAGAGATCCCTCAGACCCTTTTAGTCAGTGTGGAAAATCTCTAGCAGTGGCGCCCGA
ACAGGGACTTGAAAGCGAAAGGGAAACCAGAGGAGCTCTCTCGACGCAGGACTCGGCTTGCTGAAGCGCG
CACGGCAAGAGGCGAGGGGCGGCGACTGGTGAGTACGCCAAAAATTTTGACTAGCGGAGGCTAGAAGGAG
AGAGATGGGTGCGAGAGCGTCAGTATTAAGCGGGGGAGAATTAGATCGCGATGGGAAAAAATTCGGTTAA
GGCCAGGGGGAAAGAAAAAATATAAATTAAAACATATAGTATGGGCAAGCAGGGAGCTAGAACGATTCGC
AGTTAATCCTGGCCTGTTAGAAACATCAGAAGGCTGTAGACAAATACTGGGACAGCTACAACCATCCCTT
CAGACAGGATCAGAAGAACTTAGATCATTATATAATACAGTAGCAACCCTCTATTGTGTGCATCAAAGGA
TAGAGATAAAAGACACCAAGGAAGCTTTAGACAAGATAGAGGAAGAGCAAAACAAAAGTAAGACCACCGC
ACAGCAAGCGGCCGCTGATCTTCAGACCTGGAGGAGGAGATATGAGGGACAATTGGAGAAGTGAATTATA
TAAATATAAAGTAGTAAAAATTGAACCATTAGGAGTAGCACCCACCAAGGCAAAGAGAAGAGTGGTGCAG
AGAGAAAAAAGAGCAGTGGGAATAGGAGCTTTGTTCCTTGGGTTCTTGGGAGCAGCAGGAAGCACTATGG
GCGCAGCGTCAATGACGCTGACGGTACAGGCCAGACAATTATTGTCTGGTATAGTGCAGCAGCAGAACAA
TTTGCTGAGGGCTATTGAGGCGCAACAGCATCTGTTGCAACTCACAGTCTGGGGCATCAAGCAGCTCCAG
GCAAGAATCCTGGCTGTGGAAAGATACCTAAAGGATCAACAGCTCCTGGGGATTTGGGGTTGCTCTGGAA
AACTCATTTGCACCACTGCTGTGCCTTGGAATGCTAGTTGGAGTAATAAATCTCTGGAACAGATTTGGAA
TCACACGACCTGGATGGAGTGGGACAGAGAAATTAACAATTACACAAGCTTAATACACTCCTTAATTGAA
GAATCGCAAAACCAGCAAGAAAAGAATGAACAAGAATTATTGGAATTAGATAAATGGGCAAGTTTGTGGA
ATTGGTTTAACATAACAAATTGGCTGTGGTATATAAAATTATTCATAATGATAGTAGGAGGCTTGGTAGG
TTTAAGAATAGTTTTTGCTGTACTTTCTATAGTGAATAGAGTTAGGCAGGGATATTCACCATTATCGTTT
CAGACCCACCTCCCAACCCCGAGGGGACCCGACAGGCCCGAAGGAATAGAAGAAGAAGGTGGAGAGAGAG
ACAGAGACAGATCCATTCGATTAGTGAACGGATCGGCACTGCGTGCGCCAATTCTGCAGACAAATGGCAG
TATTCATCCACAATTTTAAAAGAAAAGGGGGGATTGGGGGGTACAGTGCAGGGGAAAGAATAGTAGACAT
AATAGCAACAGACATACAAACTAAAGAATTACAAAAACAAATTACAAAAATTCAAAATTTTCGGGTTTAT
TACAGGGACAGCAGAGATCCAGTTTGGTTAGATCT
